Addgene plasmid #226758: p39.pA.NGFR.mCMV.hPGK.SrtA(Pasqual).WPRE[sequenced]
Purpose: secreted SrtA in p36
Depositing lab: Ferdinando Pucci. Depositing organization: Oregon Health & Science University. Publication: Cell Surface Labeling by Engineered Extracellular Vesicles. Hamilton N, Claudio NM, Armstrong RJ, Pucci F. Adv Biosyst. 2020 Dec;4(12):e2000007. doi: 10.1002/adbi.202000007. Epub 2020 May 10. PubMed 32390342.
Backbone
  Vector backbone: p36
  Backbone manufacturer: pucci lab
  Vector type: Mammalian Expression
Growth in bacteria
  Bacterial resistance: Ampicillin, 100 μg/mL
  Growth temperature: 37°C
  Growth strain: NEB Stable
  Copy number: Unknown
Gene/Insert
  Gene/Insert name: sortase A
  Entrez Gene: srtA (a.k.a. MGAS1882_0870)
Terms and licenses: Academic/Nonprofit Terms; Industry Terms: Not Available to Industry
How to cite: p39.pA.NGFR.mCMV.hPGK.SrtA(Pasqual).WPRE[sequenced] was a gift from Ferdinando Pucci (Addgene plasmid # 226758 ; http://n2t.net/addgene:226758 ; RRID:Addgene_226758)
