[The description below was written by a language model from this plasmid's Addgene catalogue record and pLannotate feature annotations shown in this document.]
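Description:
p39.pA.NGFR.mCMV.hPGK.SrtA(Pasqual).WPRE is a 9,036-nt plasmid catalogued as a mammalian expression vector on the depositing lab's p36 backbone. Its feature table shows the architecture of a third-generation, self-inactivating HIV-1 lentiviral transfer vector. A CMV enhancer/promoter replaces the U3 region upstream of a truncated 5' LTR. This is followed by the Ψ packaging signal with a gag fragment, the RRE for Rev-dependent export of the genomic RNA, the cPPT/CTS, and a ΔU3 3' LTR with a downstream SV40 poly(A) signal. In bacteria the plasmid is maintained by a high-copy ColE1/pUC origin and selected with ampicillin (AmpR). An f1 ori, an SV40 origin, lac regulatory remnants and T3/T7 promoters are also present, carried over from the cloning backbone.

The payload is a bidirectional expression cassette. In the sense direction, the human PGK promoter drives a sortase A coding sequence that the annotation matches to Staphylococcus aureus SrtA, whereas the catalogue's Entrez gene link carries a different locus tag. The SrtA fragment is fused directly behind a short mouse immunoglobulin kappa-chain fragment that presumably acts as a secretion leader, consistent with the stated purpose of producing secreted SrtA. A WPRE follows to enhance transcript stability and expression. In the antisense direction, a minimal CMV promoter abutting hPGK drives a fragment of human NGFR. An SV40 poly(A) signal lies at the far end of this unit, matching the "pA.NGFR.mCMV" order in the name. Coupling the two promoters lets NGFR serve as a cell-surface marker of cells expressing the enzyme, although the record does not state this role explicitly. The associated publication concerns cell surface labeling by engineered extracellular vesicles, which suggests use in sortase-mediated labeling experiments.
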