Features (pLannotate 1.2.2; 33 found; start..end, strand, type, name):
    112..247     +  rep_origin     SV40 ori: SV40 origin of replication
    268..286     -  promoter       T7 promoter: promoter for bacteriophage T7 RNA polymerase
    294..449     +  CDS            lacZα (fragment): LacZα fragment of β-galactosidase; lacZ fragment
    454..882     +  rep_origin     f1 ori (sequence partly withheld): f1 bacteriophage origin of replication; arrow indicates direction of (+) strand synthesis
    935..1039    +  promoter       AmpR promoter: bla
   1040..1900    +  CDS            AmpR: β-lactamase; bla; confers resistance to ampicillin, carbenicillin, and related antibiotics
   2071..2659    +  rep_origin     ori: high-copy-number ColE1/pMB1/pBR322/pUC origin of replication
   2842..2934    +  CDS            lacI (fragment): lac repressor; lacI; The lac repressor binds to the lac operator to inhibit transcription in E. coli. This inhibition can be relieved by adding lactose or isopropyl-β-D-thiogalactopyranoside (IPTG).
   2947..2968    +  protein_bind   CAP binding site: CAP binding activates transcription in the presence of cAMP. E. coli catabolite activator protein
   2983..3013    +  promoter       lac promoter: promoter for the E. coli lac operon
   3021..3037    +  protein_bind   lac operator: The lac repressor binds to the lac operator to inhibit transcription in E. coli. This inhibition can be relieved by adding lactose or isopropyl-β-D-thiogalactopyranoside (IPTG). lac repressor encoded by lacI
   3082..3100    +  promoter       T3 promoter: promoter for bacteriophage T3 RNA polymerase
   3201..3580    +  enhancer       CMV enhancer: human cytomegalovirus immediate early enhancer
   3581..3784    +  promoter       CMV promoter: human cytomegalovirus (CMV) immediate early promoter
   3799..3979    +  LTR            5' LTR (truncated): truncated 5' long terminal repeat (LTR) from HIV-1
   4026..4151    +  misc_feature   HIV-1 Ψ: packaging signal of human immunodeficiency virus type 1
   4135..4498    +  CDS            HIV-1 gag (fragment): gag protein from human immunodeficiency virus 1; gag
   4644..4877    +  misc_feature   RRE: The Rev response element (RRE) of HIV-1 allows for Rev-dependent mRNA export from the nucleus to the cytoplasm.
   5254..5354    +  CDS            Rev (fragment): human immunodeficiency virus 1 (HIV-1) Rev protein; rev; enhances nuclear export of unspliced and incompletely spliced viral mRNAs
   5373..5490    +  misc_feature   cPPT/CTS: central polypurine tract and central termination sequence of HIV-1
   5520..5604    +  CDS            large T antigen (fragment): large T antigen from SV40 (simian virus 40)
   5627..5761    +  polyA_signal   SV40 poly(A) signal: SV40 polyadenylation signal
   5789..5808    -  misc_feature   MCS (fragment): pBluescript multiple cloning site
   5864..6691    -  CDS            NGFR (fragment): TNR16_HUMAN - Also known as TNFRSF16. Experimental evidence at protein level: Swiss-Prot protein existence level 1. Low affinity receptor which can bind to NGF, BDNF, NTF3, and NTF4. Forms a heterodimeric receptor with SORCS2 that binds the precursor forms of NGF, BDNF and NTF3 with high affinity, and has much lower affinity for mature NGF and BDNF (PubMed:24908487). Plays an important role in differentiation and survival of specific neuronal populations during development (By similarity). Can mediate cell survival as well as cell death of neural cells. Plays a role in the inactivation of RHOA
   6901..6939    -  promoter       minimal CMV promoter: human cytomegalovirus (CMV) immediate early promoter
   6941..6964    -  misc_feature   MCS (fragment): pBluescript multiple cloning site
   6967..7477    +  promoter       hPGK promoter: human phosphoglycerate kinase 1 promoter
   7499..7561    +  CDS            KV3A6_MOUSE (fragment): Experimental evidence at protein level: Swiss-Prot protein existence level 1. From Mus musculus (Mouse).
   7559..8041    +  CDS            srtA (fragment): SRTA_STAA8 - Experimental evidence at protein level: Swiss-Prot protein existence level 1. Transpeptidase that anchors surface proteins to the cell wall (PubMed:10427003, PubMed:10446208, PubMed:10535938, PubMed:11714722, PubMed:14769030, PubMed:15247224). Recognizes and modifies its substrate by proteolytic cleavage of a C-terminal sorting signal. Following cleavage, a covalent intermediate is formed via a thioester bond between the sortase and its substrate, which is then transferred and covalently attached to the cell wall (PubMed:10446208, PubMed:10535938, PubMed:11714722, PubMed:14769030,
   8051..8597    +  misc_feature   WPRE (fragment): woodchuck hepatitis virus posttranscriptional regulatory element
   8612..8680    +  CDS            nef (fragment): NEF_HV1Z2 - Experimental evidence at protein level: Swiss-Prot protein existence level 1. Extracellular Nef protein targets CD4(+) T-lymphocytes for apoptosis by interacting with CXCR4 surface receptors. From Human immunodeficiency virus type 1 group M subtype D (isolate Z2/CDC-Z34) (HIV-1).
   8682..8915    +  LTR            3' LTR (ΔU3): self-inactivating 3' long terminal repeat (LTR) from HIV-1
   8987..72      +  polyA_signal   SV40 poly(A) signal (across the origin): SV40 polyadenylation signal
>Addgene plasmid #226758 | p39.pA.NGFR.mCMV.hPGK.SrtA(Pasqual).WPRE[sequenced] | addgene full sequence | sequence record 452567 | Addgene NGS Result
AAATTTCACAAATAAAGCATTTTTTTCACTGCATTCTAGTTGTGGTTTGTCCAAACTCATCAATGTATCT
TATCATGTCTGGCTCTAGCTATCCCGCCCCTAACTCCGCCCATCCCGCCCCTAACTCCGCCCAGTTCCGC
CCATTCTCCGCCCCATGGCTGACTAATTTTTTTTATTTATGCAGAGGCCGAGGCCGCCTCGGCCTCTGAG
CTATTCCAGAAGTAGTGAGGAGGCTTTTTTGGAGGCCTAGGGACGTACCCAATTCGCCCTATAGTGAGTC
GTATTACGCGCGCTCACTGGCCGTCGTTTTACAACGTCGTGACTGGGAAAACCCTGGCGTTACCCAACTT
AATCGCCTTGCAGCACATCCCCCTTTCGCCAGCTGGCGTAATAGCGAAGAGGCCCGCACCGATCGCCCTT
CCCAACAGTTGCGCAGCCTGAATGGCGAATGGG
[124 nt withheld, positions 454-577]
C
[91 nt withheld, positions 579-669]
A
[49 nt withheld, positions 671-719]
CCTTTGACGTTGGAGTCCACGTTCTTT
[37 nt withheld, positions 747-783]
ACCCTATCTCGGTCTATTCTTTTGATTTATAAGGGATTTTGCCGATTTCGGCCTATTGGTTAAAAAATGA
GCTGATTTAACAAAAATTTAACGCGAATTTTAACAAAATATTAACGCTTACAATTTAGGTGGCACTTTTC
GGGGAAATGTGCGCGGAACCCCTATTTGTTTATTTTTCTAAATACATTCAAATATGTATCCGCTCATGAG
ACAATAACCCTGATAAATGCTTCAATAATATTGAAAAAGGAAGAGTATGAGTATTCAACATTTCCGTGTC
GCCCTTATTCCCTTTTTTGCGGCATTTTGCCTTCCTGTTTTTGCTCACCCAGAAACGCTGGTGAAAGTAA
AAGATGCTGAAGATCAGTTGGGTGCACGAGTGGGTTACATCGAACTGGATCTCAACAGCGGTAAGATCCT
TGAGAGTTTTCGCCCCGAAGAACGTTTTCCAATGATGAGCACTTTTAAAGTTCTGCTATGTGGCGCGGTA
TTATCCCGTATTGACGCCGGGCAAGAGCAACTCGGTCGCCGCATACACTATTCTCAGAATGACTTGGTTG
AGTACTCACCAGTCACAGAAAAGCATCTTACGGATGGCATGACAGTAAGAGAATTATGCAGTGCTGCCAT
AACCATGAGTGATAACACTGCGGCCAACTTACTTCTGACAACGATCGGAGGACCGAAGGAGCTAACCGCT
TTTTTGCACAACATGGGGGATCATGTAACTCGCCTTGATCGTTGGGAACCGGAGCTGAATGAAGCCATAC
CAAACGACGAGCGTGACACCACGATGCCTGTAGCAATGGCAACAACGTTGCGCAAACTATTAACTGGCGA
ACTACTTACTCTAGCTTCCCGGCAACAATTAATAGACTGGATGGAGGCGGATAAAGTTGCAGGACCACTT
CTGCGCTCGGCCCTTCCGGCTGGCTGGTTTATTGCTGATAAATCTGGAGCCGGTGAGCGTGGGTCTCGCG
GTATCATTGCAGCACTGGGGCCAGATGGTAAGCCCTCCCGTATCGTAGTTATCTACACGACGGGGAGTCA
GGCAACTATGGATGAACGAAATAGACAGATCGCTGAGATAGGTGCCTCACTGATTAAGCATTGGTAACTG
TCAGACCAAGTTTACTCATATATACTTTAGATTGATTTAAAACTTCATTTTTAATTTAAAAGGATCTAGG
TGAAGATCCTTTTTGATAATCTCATGACCAAAATCCCTTAACGTGAGTTTTCGTTCCACTGAGCGTCAGA
CCCCGTAGAAAAGATCAAAGGATCTTCTTGAGATCCTTTTTTTCTGCGCGTAATCTGCTGCTTGCAAACA
AAAAAACCACCGCTACCAGCGGTGGTTTGTTTGCCGGATCAAGAGCTACCAACTCTTTTTCCGAAGGTAA
CTGGCTTCAGCAGAGCGCAGATACCAAATACTGTTCTTCTAGTGTAGCCGTAGTTAGGCCACCACTTCAA
GAACTCTGTAGCACCGCCTACATACCTCGCTCTGCTAATCCTGTTACCAGTGGCTGCTGCCAGTGGCGAT
AAGTCGTGTCTTACCGGGTTGGACTCAAGACGATAGTTACCGGATAAGGCGCAGCGGTCGGGCTGAACGG
GGGGTTCGTGCACACAGCCCAGCTTGGAGCGAACGACCTACACCGAACTGAGATACCTACAGCGTGAGCT
ATGAGAAAGCGCCACGCTTCCCGAAGGGAGAAAGGCGGACAGGTATCCGGTAAGCGGCAGGGTCGGAACA
GGAGAGCGCACGAGGGAGCTTCCAGGGGGAAACGCCTGGTATCTTTATAGTCCTGTCGGGTTTCGCCACC
TCTGACTTGAGCGTCGATTTTTGTGATGCTCGTCAGGGGGGCGGAGCCTATGGAAAAACGCCAGCAACGC
GGCCTTTTTACGGTTCCTGGCCTTTTGCTGGCCTTTTGCTCACATGTTCTTTCCTGCGTTATCCCCTGAT
TCTGTGGATAACCGTATTACCGCCTTTGAGTGAGCTGATACCGCTCGCCGCAGCCGAACGACCGAGCGCA
GCGAGTCAGTGAGCGAGGAAGCGGAAGAGCGCCCAATACGCAAACCGCCTCTCCCCGCGCGTTGGCCGAT
TCATTAATGCAGCTGGCACGACAGGTTTCCCGACTGGAAAGCGGGCAGTGAGCGCAACGCAATTAATGTG
AGTTAGCTCACTCATTAGGCACCCCAGGCTTTACACTTTATGCTTCCGGCTCGTATGTTGTGTGGAATTG
TGAGCGGATAACAATTTCACACAGGAAACAGCTATGACCATGATTACGCCAAGCGCGCAATTAACCCTCA
CTAAAGGGAACAAAAGCTGGAGCTGCAAGCTTGGCCATTGCATACGTTGTATCCATATCATAATATGTAC
ATTTATATTGGCTCATGTCCAACATTACCGCCATGTTGACATTGATTATTGACTAGTTATTAATAGTAAT
CAATTACGGGGTCATTAGTTCATAGCCCATATATGGAGTTCCGCGTTACATAACTTACGGTAAATGGCCC
GCCTGGCTGACCGCCCAACGACCCCCGCCCATTGACGTCAATAATGACGTATGTTCCCATAGTAACGCCA
ATAGGGACTTTCCATTGACGTCAATGGGTGGAGTATTTACGGTAAACTGCCCACTTGGCAGTACATCAAG
TGTATCATATGCCAAGTACGCCCCCTATTGACGTCAATGACGGTAAATGGCCCGCCTGGCATTATGCCCA
GTACATGACCTTATGGGACTTTCCTACTTGGCAGTACATCTACGTATTAGTCATCGCTATTACCATGGTG
ATGCGGTTTTGGCAGTACATCAATGGGCGTGGATAGCGGTTTGACTCACGGGGATTTCCAAGTCTCCACC
CCATTGACGTCAATGGGAGTTTGTTTTGGCACCAAAATCAACGGGACTTTCCAAAATGTCGTAACAACTC
CGCCCCATTGACGCAAATGGGCGGTAGGCGTGTACGGTGGGAGGTCTATATAAGCAGAGCTCGTTTAGTG
AACCGGGGTCTCTCTGGTTAGACCAGATCTGAGCCTGGGAGCTCTCTGGCTAACTAGGGAACCCACTGCT
TAAGCCTCAATAAAGCTTGCCTTGAGTGCTTCAAGTAGTGTGTGCCCGTCTGTTGTGTGACTCTGGTAAC
TAGAGATCCCTCAGACCCTTTTAGTCAGTGTGGAAAATCTCTAGCAGTGGCGCCCGAACAGGGACTTGAA
AGCGAAAGGGAAACCAGAGGAGCTCTCTCGACGCAGGACTCGGCTTGCTGAAGCGCGCACGGCAAGAGGC
GAGGGGCGGCGACTGGTGAGTACGCCAAAAATTTTGACTAGCGGAGGCTAGAAGGAGAGAGATGGGTGCG
AGAGCGTCAGTATTAAGCGGGGGAGAATTAGATCGCGATGGGAAAAAATTCGGTTAAGGCCAGGGGGAAA
GAAAAAATATAAATTAAAACATATAGTATGGGCAAGCAGGGAGCTAGAACGATTCGCAGTTAATCCTGGC
CTGTTAGAAACATCAGAAGGCTGTAGACAAATACTGGGACAGCTACAACCATCCCTTCAGACAGGATCAG
AAGAACTTAGATCATTATATAATACAGTAGCAACCCTCTATTGTGTGCATCAAAGGATAGAGATAAAAGA
CACCAAGGAAGCTTTAGACAAGATAGAGGAAGAGCAAAACAAAAGTAAGACCACCGCACAGCAAGCGGCC
GCTGATCTTCAGACCTGGAGGAGGAGATATGAGGGACAATTGGAGAAGTGAATTATATAAATATAAAGTA
GTAAAAATTGAACCATTAGGAGTAGCACCCACCAAGGCAAAGAGAAGAGTGGTGCAGAGAGAAAAAAGAG
CAGTGGGAATAGGAGCTTTGTTCCTTGGGTTCTTGGGAGCAGCAGGAAGCACTATGGGCGCAGCGTCAAT
GACGCTGACGGTACAGGCCAGACAATTATTGTCTGGTATAGTGCAGCAGCAGAACAATTTGCTGAGGGCT
ATTGAGGCGCAACAGCATCTGTTGCAACTCACAGTCTGGGGCATCAAGCAGCTCCAGGCAAGAATCCTGG
CTGTGGAAAGATACCTAAAGGATCAACAGCTCCTGGGGATTTGGGGTTGCTCTGGAAAACTCATTTGCAC
CACTGCTGTGCCTTGGAATGCTAGTTGGAGTAATAAATCTCTGGAACAGATTTGGAATCACACGACCTGG
ATGGAGTGGGACAGAGAAATTAACAATTACACAAGCTTAATACACTCCTTAATTGAAGAATCGCAAAACC
AGCAAGAAAAGAATGAACAAGAATTATTGGAATTAGATAAATGGGCAAGTTTGTGGAATTGGTTTAACAT
AACAAATTGGCTGTGGTATATAAAATTATTCATAATGATAGTAGGAGGCTTGGTAGGTTTAAGAATAGTT
TTTGCTGTACTTTCTATAGTGAATAGAGTTAGGCAGGGATATTCACCATTATCGTTTCAGACCCACCTCC
CAACCCCGAGGGGACCCGACAGGCCCGAAGGAATAGAAGAAGAAGGTGGAGAGAGAGACAGAGACAGATC
CATTCGATTAGTGAACGGATCTCGACGGTATCGGTTAACTTTTAAAAGAAAAGGGGGGATTGGGGGGTAC
AGTGCAGGGGAAAGAATAGTAGACATAATAGCAACAGACATACAAACTAAAGAATTACAAAAACAAATTA
CAAAAATTCAAAATTTTATCGATCACGAGACTAGCCTCGAGAGATCTGATCATAATCAGCCATACCACAT
TTGTAGAGGTTTTACTTGCTTTAAAAAACCTCCCACACCTCCCCCTGAACCTGAAACATAAAATGAATGC
AATTGTTGTTGTTAACTTGTTTATTGCAGCTTATAATGGTTACAAATAAGGCAATAGCATCACAAATTTC
ACAAATAAGGCATTTTTTTCACTGCATTCTAGTTTTGGTTTGTCCAAACTCATCAATGTATCTTATCATG
TCTGGATCTCAAATCCCTCGGAAGCTGCGCCTGTCATCGAATTCCTGCAGCCCGGTGCATGACTAAGCTA
GCTCAGTTAGCCTCCCCCATCTCCCCTAGAGGATCCCCCTGTTCCACCTCTTGAAGGCTATGTAGGCCAC
AAGGCCCACAACCACAGCAGCCAGGATGGAGCAATAGACAGGGATGAGGTTGTCGGTGGTGCCTCGGGTC
ACCACGGGCTGGGAGCTGCCCATCACTGTGGTCACCACACCTGCCACCGTGCTGGCTATGAGGTCTTGTT
CTGGAGGTGCCTCAGGCTCCTGGGTGCTGGGGGCTGTGCTGTCCGAGCCCTCTGGGGGTGTGGACCGTGT
AATCCAACGGCCAGGGATCTCCTCGCACTCGGCGTCGGCCCAGCGTGTGCACTCGCGGAGCTGGCGCTCG
GTGTCCTCGCACACGGTGCAGGGCAGGCACGGGTCCACGTGGTTGGCCTCGTCGGAATACGTGCCGTCGG
GGCACTCCTCGCACACGGTGTTCTGCTTGTCCTGGCAGGAGAACACGAGGCCCGAGCCCGCCTCGCACAC
GCGGCACGCCTCGCAGCGCCCAGTCGTCTCATCCTGGTAGTAGCCGTAGGCGCAGCGGCACACGGCGTCG
TCGGCCTCCACGCACGGCGCCGACATGCTCTGGAGCCCCACGCACTCGGTGCACGGCTTGCACGGCTCGG
TCGCGCTCACCACGTCGGAGAACGTCACGCTGTCCAGGCAGGGCTCACACACGGTCTGGTTGGCTCCACA
AGGCTGGGCCACACCCTCGCCCAGGTTGCAGGCTTTGCAGCACTCACCGCTGTGTGTGTACAGGCCTGTG
GGGCATGCCTCCTTGGCACCTCCAAGGGACACCCCCAGAAGCAGCAACAGCAGCAGGCGCGGCCCGTCCA
TGGCGCGGCCGGTGGCACCTGCCCCCATCGCCCGCCTCCCGCGGCAGCGCTCGACTTCCAGCTCGGTCCG
CTTTGCGGACTGATGGGGCTGCGCTGCGCTGCGCTCCAGCGCCCCCCCTGCCCGCCGGAGCTGGCCGCGG
CCCGAATTCCGCGGAGGCTGGATCGGTCCCGGTGTCTTCTATGGAGGTCAAAACAGCGTGGATGGCGTCT
CCAGGCGATCTGACGGTTCACTAAACGAGCTCTGCTTATATAGGCCTCCCACCGTACACGCCTACCCTCG
AGAAGCTTGATATCGAATTCCACGGGGTTGGGGTTGCGCCTTTTCCAAGGCAGCCCTGGGTTTGCGCAGG
GACGCGGCTGCTCTGGGCGTGGTTCCGGGAAACGCAGCGGCGCCGACCCTGGGTCTCGCACATTCTTCAC
GTCCGTTCGCAGCGTCACCCGGATCTTCGCCGCTACCCTTGTGGGCCCCCCGGCGACGCTTCCTGCTCCG
CCCCTAAGTCGGGAAGGTTCCTTGCGGTTCGCGGCGTGCCGGACGTGACAAACGGAAGCCGCACGTCTCA
CTAGTACCCTCGCAGACGGACAGCGCCAGGGAGCAATGGCAGCGCGCCGACCGCGATGGGCTGTGGCCAA
TAGCGGCTGCTCAGCAGGGCGCGCCGAGAGCAGCGGCCGGGAAGGGGCGGTGCGGGAGGCGGGGTGTGGG
GCGGTAGTGTGGGCCCTGTTCCTGCCCGCGCGGTGTTCCGCATTCTGCAAGCCTCCGGAGCGCACGTCGG
CAGTCGGCTCCCTCGTTGACCGAATCACCGACCTCTCTCCCCAGGGGGATCCACCGGTCGCCACCATGGA
GACTGACACATTGCTTCTGTGGGTCCTCCTTCTTTGGGTTCCAGGAAGCACTGGCGACGACTACAAGGAC
GACGATGATAAAGGGTCCGGCCTGGAACAAGCTAAACCCCAAATTCCCAAGGATAAAAGCAAGGTAGCTG
GATACATAGAAATACCTGATGCCGATATTAAGGAACCCGTTTACCCCGGTCCAGCTACTTCTGAACAACT
GAATCGCGGAGTCTCTTTCGCAGAAGAGAACGAGTCCTTGGATGACCAAAACATTTCAATCGCAGGTCAC
ACTTTTATAGATAGGCCAAACTACCAATTTACTAATCTGAAAGCTGCTAAGAAGGGTTCTATGGTCTACT
TTAAGGTAGGGAACGAGACCCGGAAGTACAAAATGACCAGTATTCGCAATGTGAAGCCCACAGATGTGGG
TGTACTTGATGAACAAAAGGGAAAAGACAAACAGTTGACACTGATAACTTGCGACGATTACAACGAGAAG
ACTGGAGTTTGGGAGACACGAAAGATCTTTGTAGCAACAGAGGTCAAATAGGTCGACAATCAACCTCTGG
ATTACAAAATTTGTGAAAGATTGACTGGTATTCTTAACTATGTTGCTCCTTTTACGCTATGTGGATACGC
TGCTTTAATGCCTTTGTATCATGCTATTGCTTCCCGTATGGCTTTCATTTTCTCCTCCTTGTATAAATCC
TGGTTGCTGTCTCTTTATGAGGAGTTGTGGCCCGTTGTCAGGCAACGTGGCGTGGTGTGCACTGTGTTTG
CTGACGCAACCCCCACTGGTTGGGGCATTGCCACCACCTGTCAGCTCCTTTCCGGGACTTTCGCTTTCCC
CCTCCCTATTGCCACGGCGGAACTCATCGCCGCCTGCCTTGCCCGCTGCTGGACAGGGGCTCGGCTGTTG
GGCACTGACAATTCCGTGGTGTTGTCGGGGAAGCTGACGTCCTTTCCATGGCTGCTCGCCTGTGTTGCCA
CCTGGATTCTGCGCGGGACGTCCTTCTGCTACGTCCCTTCGGCCCTCAATCCAGCGGACCTTCCTTCCCG
CGGCCTGCTGCCGGCTCTAGAGCCTCTTCCGCGTCTTCGCCTTCCCGGGTCGAGCTCGGTACCTTTAAGA
CCAATGACTTACAAGGCAGCTGTAGATCTTAGCCACTTTTTAAAAGAAAAGGGGGGACTGGAAGGGCTAA
TTCACTCCCAACGAAGACAAGATCTGCTTTTTGCTTGTACTGGGTCTCTCTGGTTAGACCAGATCTGAGC
CTGGGAGCTCTCTGGCTAACTAGGGAACCCACTGCTTAAGCCTCAATAAAGCTTGCCTTGAGTGCTTCAA
GTAGTGTGTGCCCGTCTGTTGTGTGACTCTGGTAACTAGAGATCCCTCAGACCCTTTTAGTCAGTGTGGA
AAATCTCTAGCAGTAGTAGTTCATGTCATCTTATTATTCAGTATTTATAACTTGCAAAGAAATGAATATC
AGAGAGTGAGAGGAACTTGTTTATTGCAGCTTATAATGGTTACAAATAAAGCAATAGCATCAC
